Addgene plasmid #77469: TGFBR2 gRNA (BRDN0001149310)
Purpose: 3rd generation lentiviral gRNA plasmid targeting human TGFBR2
Depositing lab: John Doench & David Root. Depositing organization: Broad Institute. Publication: Optimized sgRNA design to maximize activity and minimize off-target effects of CRISPR-Cas9. Doench JG, Fusi N, Sullender M, Hegde M, Vaimberg EW, Donovan KF, Smith I, Tothova Z, Wilen C, Orchard R, Virgin HW, Listgarten J, Root DE. Nat Biotechnol. 2016 Jan 18. doi: 10.1038/nbt.3437. PubMed 26780180.
Backbone
  Vector backbone: lentiGuide-Puro
  Backbone manufacturer: Zhang Lab (Addgene plasmid # 52963)
  Vector type: Mammalian Expression, Lentiviral, CRISPR
  Selectable markers: Puromycin
Growth in bacteria
  Bacterial resistance: Ampicillin, 100 μg/mL
  Growth temperature: 37°C
  Growth strain: DH5alpha
  Copy number: High Copy
Gene/Insert
  Gene/Insert name: TGFBR2 (alt names: TGFBR2; NM_001024847.2)
  gRNA/shRNA sequence: ACCTACAGGAGTACCTGACG
  Species: H. sapiens (human)
  Entrez Gene: TGFBR2 (a.k.a. AAT3, FAA3, LDS1B, LDS2, LDS2B, MFS2, RIIC, TAAD2, TBR-ii, TBRII, TGFR-2, TGFbeta-RII, tbetaR-II)
  Promoter: hU6
  Cloning method: Unknown
  Sequencing primers: 5′ U6-F; 3′ pS2-R
Terms and licenses: Academic/Nonprofit Terms; Industry Terms: Not Available to Industry
Depositor comments: The gRNA was designed to target the following Genbank reference sequence(s): NM_001024847.2,NM_003242.5. Note that this plasmid does NOT contain Cas9. It should be used in conjunction with lentiCas9-Blast (Addgene #52962) or otherwise with cell lines already expressing Cas9. Browse the full kinome gRNA library at http://www.addgene.org/pooled-library/broadgpp-human-kinome/ or visit http://www.broadinstitute.org/rnai/public/ for detailed protocols and information.
How to cite: TGFBR2 gRNA (BRDN0001149310) was a gift from John Doench & David Root (Addgene plasmid # 77469 ; http://n2t.net/addgene:77469 ; RRID:Addgene_77469)
