[The description below was written by a language model from this plasmid's Addgene catalogue record and pLannotate feature annotations shown in this document.]
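Description:
TGFBR2 gRNA (BRDN0001149310) is a third-generation lentiviral transfer plasmid built on the lentiGuide-Puro backbone that expresses a single CRISPR guide RNA against human TGFBR2, the type II TGF-β receptor. It is maintained in E. coli as a high-copy plasmid through a ColE1/pUC-type origin with ampicillin resistance (AmpR under its own promoter). The backbone also carries an f1 origin, an SV40 origin and poly(A) signal, and remnants of a lac cloning region with flanking T7 and T3 promoters.

The viral portion begins with an RSV promoter fused to a truncated HIV-1 5' LTR, which makes genomic RNA production Tat-independent, followed by the Ψ packaging signal with a partial gag sequence, the Rev response element and a central polypurine tract. It ends in a ΔU3 self-inactivating 3' LTR. Within this frame, a human U6 RNA polymerase III promoter drives the targeting spacer joined to the Streptococcus pyogenes Cas9 gRNA scaffold. A separate EF-1α promoter with its intron A drives the puromycin N-acetyltransferase gene for selecting transduced mammalian cells, with a WPRE downstream to enhance transcript expression. According to the depositor, the guide was designed against two TGFBR2 reference transcripts.

The plasmid does not encode Cas9, so it has to be paired with a separate Cas9 source, such as a companion blasticidin-selectable Cas9 lentivirus, or used in cells that already express the nuclease. It corresponds to a guide from a human kinome gRNA library associated with work on optimised sgRNA design, and is suited to knocking out TGFBR2 in human cells by lentiviral delivery.
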