Features (pLannotate 1.2.2; 29 found; start..end, strand, type, name):
     14..80      +  CDS            small t antigen (fragment): SV40 (simian virus 40) small t antigen
    106..317     +  promoter       EF-1α core promoter: core promoter for human elongation factor EF-1α
    318..1256    +  intron         EF-1α intron A: intron upstream of the start codon of human EF-1α
   1278..1877    +  CDS            PuroR (fragment): puromycin N-acetyltransferase; pac from Streptomyces; confers resistance to puromycin
   1893..2481    +  misc_feature   WPRE: woodchuck hepatitis virus posttranscriptional regulatory element
   2532..2551    +  misc_feature   cPPT/CTS (fragment): central polypurine tract and central termination sequence of HIV-1
   2553..2786    +  LTR            3' LTR (ΔU3): self-inactivating 3' long terminal repeat (LTR) from HIV-1
   2864..2985    +  polyA_signal   SV40 poly(A) signal: SV40 polyadenylation signal
   3025..3160    +  rep_origin     SV40 ori: SV40 origin of replication
   3181..3199    -  promoter       T7 promoter: promoter for bacteriophage T7 RNA polymerase
   3207..3362    +  CDS            lacZα (fragment): LacZα fragment of β-galactosidase; lacZ fragment
   3367..3795    +  rep_origin     f1 ori (sequence partly withheld): f1 bacteriophage origin of replication; arrow indicates direction of (+) strand synthesis
   3848..3952    +  promoter       AmpR promoter: bla
   3953..4813    +  CDS            AmpR: β-lactamase; bla; confers resistance to ampicillin, carbenicillin, and related antibiotics
   4984..5572    +  rep_origin     ori: high-copy-number ColE1/pMB1/pBR322/pUC origin of replication
   5755..5847    +  CDS            lacI (fragment): lac repressor; lacI; The lac repressor binds to the lac operator to inhibit transcription in E. coli. This inhibition can be relieved by adding lactose or isopropyl-β-D-thiogalactopyranoside (IPTG).
   5860..5881    +  protein_bind   CAP binding site: CAP binding activates transcription in the presence of cAMP. E. coli catabolite activator protein
   5896..5926    +  promoter       lac promoter: promoter for the E. coli lac operon
   5934..5950    +  protein_bind   lac operator: The lac repressor binds to the lac operator to inhibit transcription in E. coli. This inhibition can be relieved by adding lactose or isopropyl-β-D-thiogalactopyranoside (IPTG). lac repressor encoded by lacI
   5995..6013    +  promoter       T3 promoter: promoter for bacteriophage T3 RNA polymerase
   6041..6267    +  promoter       RSV promoter: Rous sarcoma virus enhancer/promoter
   6268..6448    +  LTR            5' LTR (truncated): truncated 5' long terminal repeat (LTR) from HIV-1
   6495..6620    +  misc_feature   HIV-1 Ψ: packaging signal of human immunodeficiency virus type 1
   6604..6967    +  CDS            HIV-1 gag (fragment): gag protein from human immunodeficiency virus 1; gag
   7113..7346    +  misc_feature   RRE: The Rev response element (RRE) of HIV-1 allows for Rev-dependent mRNA export from the nucleus to the cytoplasm.
   7723..7749    +  CDS            Rev (fragment): human immunodeficiency virus 1 (HIV-1) Rev protein; rev; enhances nuclear export of unspliced and incompletely spliced viral mRNAs
   7753..7993    +  promoter       U6 promoter: RNA polymerase III promoter for human U6 snRNA
   8023..8098    +  misc_RNA       gRNA scaffold: guide RNA scaffold for the Streptococcus pyogenes CRISPR/Cas9 system
   8154..8271    +  misc_feature   cPPT/CTS: central polypurine tract and central termination sequence of HIV-1
>Addgene plasmid #77469 | TGFBR2 gRNA (BRDN0001149310) | addgene full sequence | sequence record 187822 | Addgene Assembled Sequence
CCCGGGTGCAAAGATGGATAAAGTTTTAAACAGAGAGGAATCTTTGCAGCTAATGGACCTTCTAGGTCTT
GAAAGGAGTGGGAATTGGCTCCGGTGCCCGTCAGTGGGCAGAGCGCACATCGCCCACAGTCCCCGAGAAG
TTGGGGGGAGGGGTCGGCAATTGATCCGGTGCCTAGAGAAGGTGGCGCGGGGTAAACTGGGAAAGTGATG
TCGTGTACTGGCTCCGCCTTTTTCCCGAGGGTGGGGGAGAACCGTATATAAGTGCAGTAGTCGCCGTGAA
CGTTCTTTTTCGCAACGGGTTTGCCGCCAGAACACAGGTAAGTGCCGTGTGTGGTTCCCGCGGGCCTGGC
CTCTTTACGGGTTATGGCCCTTGCGTGCCTTGAATTACTTCCACCTGGCTGCAGTACGTGATTCTTGATC
CCGAGCTTCGGGTTGGAAGTGGGTGGGAGAGTTCGAGGCCTTGCGCTTAAGGAGCCCCTTCGCCTCGTGC
TTGAGTTGAGGCCTGGCCTGGGCGCTGGGGCCGCCGCGTGCGAATCTGGTGGCACCTTCGCGCCTGTCTC
GCTGCTTTCGATAAGTCTCTAGCCATTTAAAATTTTTGATGACCTGCTGCGACGCTTTTTTTCTGGCAAG
ATAGTCTTGTAAATGCGGGCCAAGATCTGCACACTGGTATTTCGGTTTTTGGGGCCGCGGGCGGCGACGG
GGCCCGTGCGTCCCAGCGCACATGTTCGGCGAGGCGGGGCCTGCGAGCGCGGCCACCGAGAATCGGACGG
GGGTAGTCTCAAGCTGGCCGGCCTGCTCTGGTGCCTGGCCTCGCGCCGCCGTGTATCGCCCCGCCCTGGG
CGGCAAGGCTGGCCCGGTCGGCACCAGTTGCGTGAGCGGAAAGATGGCCGCTTCCCGGCCCTGCTGCAGG
GAGCTCAAAATGGAGGACGCGGCGCTCGGGAGAGCGGGCGGGTGAGTCACCCACACAAAGGAAAAGGGCC
TTTCCGTCCTCAGCCGTCGCTTCATGTGACTCCACGGAGTACCGGGCGCCGTCCAGGCACCTCGATTAGT
TCTCGAGCTTTTGGAGTACGTCGTCTTTAGGTTGGGGGGAGGGGTTTTATGCGATGGAGTTTCCCCACAC
TGAGTGGGTGGAGACTGAAGTTAGGCCAGCTTGGCACTTGATGTAATTCTCCTTGGAATTTGCCCTTTTT
GAGTTTGGATCTTGGTTCATTCTCAAGCCTCAGACAGTGGTTCAAAGTTTTTTTCTTCCATTTCAGGTGT
CGTGACGTACGGCCACCATGACCGAGTACAAGCCCACGGTGCGCCTCGCCACCCGCGACGACGTCCCCAG
GGCCGTACGCACCCTCGCCGCCGCGTTCGCCGACTACCCCGCCACGCGCCACACCGTCGATCCGGACCGC
CACATCGAGCGGGTCACCGAGCTGCAAGAACTCTTCCTCACGCGCGTCGGGCTCGACATCGGCAAGGTGT
GGGTCGCGGACGACGGCGCCGCCGTGGCGGTCTGGACCACGCCGGAGAGCGTCGAAGCGGGGGCGGTGTT
CGCCGAGATCGGCCCGCGCATGGCCGAGTTGAGCGGTTCCCGGCTGGCCGCGCAGCAACAGATGGAAGGC
CTCCTGGCGCCGCACCGGCCCAAGGAGCCCGCGTGGTTCCTGGCCACCGTCGGAGTCTCGCCCGACCACC
AGGGCAAGGGTCTGGGCAGCGCCGTCGTGCTCCCCGGAGTGGAGGCGGCCGAGCGCGCCGGGGTGCCCGC
CTTCCTGGAGACCTCCGCGCCCCGCAACCTCCCCTTCTACGAGCGGCTCGGCTTCACCGTCACCGCCGAC
GTCGAGGTGCCCGAAGGACCGCGCACCTGGTGCATGACCCGCAAGCCCGGTGCCTGAACGCGTTAAGTCG
ACAATCAACCTCTGGATTACAAAATTTGTGAAAGATTGACTGGTATTCTTAACTATGTTGCTCCTTTTAC
GCTATGTGGATACGCTGCTTTAATGCCTTTGTATCATGCTATTGCTTCCCGTATGGCTTTCATTTTCTCC
TCCTTGTATAAATCCTGGTTGCTGTCTCTTTATGAGGAGTTGTGGCCCGTTGTCAGGCAACGTGGCGTGG
TGTGCACTGTGTTTGCTGACGCAACCCCCACTGGTTGGGGCATTGCCACCACCTGTCAGCTCCTTTCCGG
GACTTTCGCTTTCCCCCTCCCTATTGCCACGGCGGAACTCATCGCCGCCTGCCTTGCCCGCTGCTGGACA
GGGGCTCGGCTGTTGGGCACTGACAATTCCGTGGTGTTGTCGGGGAAATCATCGTCCTTTCCTTGGCTGC
TCGCCTGTGTTGCCACCTGGATTCTGCGCGGGACGTCCTTCTGCTACGTCCCTTCGGCCCTCAATCCAGC
GGACCTTCCTTCCCGCGGCCTGCTGCCGGCTCTGCGGCCTCTTCCGCGTCTTCGCCTTCGCCCTCAGACG
AGTCGGATCTCCCTTTGGGCCGCCTCCCCGCGTCGACTTTAAGACCAATGACTTACAAGGCAGCTGTAGA
TCTTAGCCACTTTTTAAAAGAAAAGGGGGGACTGGAAGGGCTAATTCACTCCCAACGAAGACAAGATCTG
CTTTTTGCTTGTACTGGGTCTCTCTGGTTAGACCAGATCTGAGCCTGGGAGCTCTCTGGCTAACTAGGGA
ACCCACTGCTTAAGCCTCAATAAAGCTTGCCTTGAGTGCTTCAAGTAGTGTGTGCCCGTCTGTTGTGTGA
CTCTGGTAACTAGAGATCCCTCAGACCCTTTTAGTCAGTGTGGAAAATCTCTAGCAGTACGTATAGTAGT
TCATGTCATCTTATTATTCAGTATTTATAACTTGCAAAGAAATGAATATCAGAGAGTGAGAGGAACTTGT
TTATTGCAGCTTATAATGGTTACAAATAAAGCAATAGCATCACAAATTTCACAAATAAAGCATTTTTTTC
ACTGCATTCTAGTTGTGGTTTGTCCAAACTCATCAATGTATCTTATCATGTCTGGCTCTAGCTATCCCGC
CCCTAACTCCGCCCATCCCGCCCCTAACTCCGCCCAGTTCCGCCCATTCTCCGCCCCATGGCTGACTAAT
TTTTTTTATTTATGCAGAGGCCGAGGCCGCCTCGGCCTCTGAGCTATTCCAGAAGTAGTGAGGAGGCTTT
TTTGGAGGCCTAGGGACGTACCCAATTCGCCCTATAGTGAGTCGTATTACGCGCGCTCACTGGCCGTCGT
TTTACAACGTCGTGACTGGGAAAACCCTGGCGTTACCCAACTTAATCGCCTTGCAGCACATCCCCCTTTC
GCCAGCTGGCGTAATAGCGAAGAGGCCCGCACCGATCGCCCTTCCCAACAGTTGCGCAGCCTGAATGGCG
AATGGG
[124 nt withheld, positions 3367-3490]
C
[91 nt withheld, positions 3492-3582]
A
[49 nt withheld, positions 3584-3632]
CCTTTGACGTTGGAGTCCACGTTCTTT
[37 nt withheld, positions 3660-3696]
ACCCTATCTCGGTCTATTCTTTTGATTTATAAGGGATTTTGCCGATTTCGGCCTATTGGTTAAAAAATGA
GCTGATTTAACAAAAATTTAACGCGAATTTTAACAAAATATTAACGCTTACAATTTAGGTGGCACTTTTC
GGGGAAATGTGCGCGGAACCCCTATTTGTTTATTTTTCTAAATACATTCAAATATGTATCCGCTCATGAG
ACAATAACCCTGATAAATGCTTCAATAATATTGAAAAAGGAAGAGTATGAGTATTCAACATTTCCGTGTC
GCCCTTATTCCCTTTTTTGCGGCATTTTGCCTTCCTGTTTTTGCTCACCCAGAAACGCTGGTGAAAGTAA
AAGATGCTGAAGATCAGTTGGGTGCACGAGTGGGTTACATCGAACTGGATCTCAACAGCGGTAAGATCCT
TGAGAGTTTTCGCCCCGAAGAACGTTTTCCAATGATGAGCACTTTTAAAGTTCTGCTATGTGGCGCGGTA
TTATCCCGTATTGACGCCGGGCAAGAGCAACTCGGTCGCCGCATACACTATTCTCAGAATGACTTGGTTG
AGTACTCACCAGTCACAGAAAAGCATCTTACGGATGGCATGACAGTAAGAGAATTATGCAGTGCTGCCAT
AACCATGAGTGATAACACTGCGGCCAACTTACTTCTGACAACGATCGGAGGACCGAAGGAGCTAACCGCT
TTTTTGCACAACATGGGGGATCATGTAACTCGCCTTGATCGTTGGGAACCGGAGCTGAATGAAGCCATAC
CAAACGACGAGCGTGACACCACGATGCCTGTAGCAATGGCAACAACGTTGCGCAAACTATTAACTGGCGA
ACTACTTACTCTAGCTTCCCGGCAACAATTAATAGACTGGATGGAGGCGGATAAAGTTGCAGGACCACTT
CTGCGCTCGGCCCTTCCGGCTGGCTGGTTTATTGCTGATAAATCTGGAGCCGGTGAGCGTGGGTCTCGCG
GTATCATTGCAGCACTGGGGCCAGATGGTAAGCCCTCCCGTATCGTAGTTATCTACACGACGGGGAGTCA
GGCAACTATGGATGAACGAAATAGACAGATCGCTGAGATAGGTGCCTCACTGATTAAGCATTGGTAACTG
TCAGACCAAGTTTACTCATATATACTTTAGATTGATTTAAAACTTCATTTTTAATTTAAAAGGATCTAGG
TGAAGATCCTTTTTGATAATCTCATGACCAAAATCCCTTAACGTGAGTTTTCGTTCCACTGAGCGTCAGA
CCCCGTAGAAAAGATCAAAGGATCTTCTTGAGATCCTTTTTTTCTGCGCGTAATCTGCTGCTTGCAAACA
AAAAAACCACCGCTACCAGCGGTGGTTTGTTTGCCGGATCAAGAGCTACCAACTCTTTTTCCGAAGGTAA
CTGGCTTCAGCAGAGCGCAGATACCAAATACTGTTCTTCTAGTGTAGCCGTAGTTAGGCCACCACTTCAA
GAACTCTGTAGCACCGCCTACATACCTCGCTCTGCTAATCCTGTTACCAGTGGCTGCTGCCAGTGGCGAT
AAGTCGTGTCTTACCGGGTTGGACTCAAGACGATAGTTACCGGATAAGGCGCAGCGGTCGGGCTGAACGG
GGGGTTCGTGCACACAGCCCAGCTTGGAGCGAACGACCTACACCGAACTGAGATACCTACAGCGTGAGCT
ATGAGAAAGCGCCACGCTTCCCGAAGGGAGAAAGGCGGACAGGTATCCGGTAAGCGGCAGGGTCGGAACA
GGAGAGCGCACGAGGGAGCTTCCAGGGGGAAACGCCTGGTATCTTTATAGTCCTGTCGGGTTTCGCCACC
TCTGACTTGAGCGTCGATTTTTGTGATGCTCGTCAGGGGGGCGGAGCCTATGGAAAAACGCCAGCAACGC
GGCCTTTTTACGGTTCCTGGCCTTTTGCTGGCCTTTTGCTCACATGTTCTTTCCTGCGTTATCCCCTGAT
TCTGTGGATAACCGTATTACCGCCTTTGAGTGAGCTGATACCGCTCGCCGCAGCCGAACGACCGAGCGCA
GCGAGTCAGTGAGCGAGGAAGCGGAAGAGCGCCCAATACGCAAACCGCCTCTCCCCGCGCGTTGGCCGAT
TCATTAATGCAGCTGGCACGACAGGTTTCCCGACTGGAAAGCGGGCAGTGAGCGCAACGCAATTAATGTG
AGTTAGCTCACTCATTAGGCACCCCAGGCTTTACACTTTATGCTTCCGGCTCGTATGTTGTGTGGAATTG
TGAGCGGATAACAATTTCACACAGGAAACAGCTATGACCATGATTACGCCAAGCGCGCAATTAACCCTCA
CTAAAGGGAACAAAAGCTGGAGCTGCAAGCTTAATGTAGTCTTATGCAATACTCTTGTAGTCTTGCAACA
TGGTAACGATGAGTTAGCAACATGCCTTACAAGGAGAGAAAAAGCACCGTGCATGCCGATTGGTGGAAGT
AAGGTGGTACGATCGTGCCTTATTAGGAAGGCAACAGACGGGTCTGACATGGATTGGACGAACCACTGAA
TTGCCGCATTGCAGAGATATTGTATTTAAGTGCCTAGCTCGATACATAAACGGGTCTCTCTGGTTAGACC
AGATCTGAGCCTGGGAGCTCTCTGGCTAACTAGGGAACCCACTGCTTAAGCCTCAATAAAGCTTGCCTTG
AGTGCTTCAAGTAGTGTGTGCCCGTCTGTTGTGTGACTCTGGTAACTAGAGATCCCTCAGACCCTTTTAG
TCAGTGTGGAAAATCTCTAGCAGTGGCGCCCGAACAGGGACTTGAAAGCGAAAGGGAAACCAGAGGAGCT
CTCTCGACGCAGGACTCGGCTTGCTGAAGCGCGCACGGCAAGAGGCGAGGGGCGGCGACTGGTGAGTACG
CCAAAAATTTTGACTAGCGGAGGCTAGAAGGAGAGAGATGGGTGCGAGAGCGTCAGTATTAAGCGGGGGA
GAATTAGATCGCGATGGGAAAAAATTCGGTTAAGGCCAGGGGGAAAGAAAAAATATAAATTAAAACATAT
AGTATGGGCAAGCAGGGAGCTAGAACGATTCGCAGTTAATCCTGGCCTGTTAGAAACATCAGAAGGCTGT
AGACAAATACTGGGACAGCTACAACCATCCCTTCAGACAGGATCAGAAGAACTTAGATCATTATATAATA
CAGTAGCAACCCTCTATTGTGTGCATCAAAGGATAGAGATAAAAGACACCAAGGAAGCTTTAGACAAGAT
AGAGGAAGAGCAAAACAAAAGTAAGACCACCGCACAGCAAGCGGCCGCTGATCTTCAGACCTGGAGGAGG
AGATATGAGGGACAATTGGAGAAGTGAATTATATAAATATAAAGTAGTAAAAATTGAACCATTAGGAGTA
GCACCCACCAAGGCAAAGAGAAGAGTGGTGCAGAGAGAAAAAAGAGCAGTGGGAATAGGAGCTTTGTTCC
TTGGGTTCTTGGGAGCAGCAGGAAGCACTATGGGCGCAGCGTCAATGACGCTGACGGTACAGGCCAGACA
ATTATTGTCTGGTATAGTGCAGCAGCAGAACAATTTGCTGAGGGCTATTGAGGCGCAACAGCATCTGTTG
CAACTCACAGTCTGGGGCATCAAGCAGCTCCAGGCAAGAATCCTGGCTGTGGAAAGATACCTAAAGGATC
AACAGCTCCTGGGGATTTGGGGTTGCTCTGGAAAACTCATTTGCACCACTGCTGTGCCTTGGAATGCTAG
TTGGAGTAATAAATCTCTGGAACAGATTTGGAATCACACGACCTGGATGGAGTGGGACAGAGAAATTAAC
AATTACACAAGCTTAATACACTCCTTAATTGAAGAATCGCAAAACCAGCAAGAAAAGAATGAACAAGAAT
TATTGGAATTAGATAAATGGGCAAGTTTGTGGAATTGGTTTAACATAACAAATTGGCTGTGGTATATAAA
ATTATTCATAATGATAGTAGGAGGCTTGGTAGGTTTAAGAATAGTTTTTGCTGTACTTTCTATAGTGAAT
AGAGTTAGGCAGGGATATTCACCATTATCGTTTCAGACCCACCTCCCAACCCCGAGGGGACCCAGAGAGG
GCCTATTTCCCATGATTCCTTCATATTTGCATATACGATACAAGGCTGTTAGAGAGATAATTAGAATTAA
TTTGACTGTAAACACAAAGATATTAGTACAAAATACGTGACGTAGAAAGTAATAATTTCTTGGGTAGTTT
GCAGTTTTAAAATTATGTTTTAAAATGGACTATCATATGCTTACCGTAACTTGAAAGTATTTCGATTTCT
TGGCTTTATATATCTTGTGGAAAGGACGAAACACCGACCTACAGGAGTACCTGACGGTTTTAGAGCTAGA
AATAGCAAGTTAAAATAAGGCTAGTCCGTTATCAACTTGAAAAAGTGGCACCGAGTCGGTGCTTTTTTAA
GCTTGGCGTAACTAGATCTTGAGACAAATGGCAGTATTCATCCACAATTTTAAAAGAAAAGGGGGGATTG
GGGGGTACAGTGCAGGGGAAAGAATAGTAGACATAATAGCAACAGACATACAAACTAAAGAATTACAAAA
ACAAATTACAAAAATTCAAAATTTTCGGGTTTATTACAGGGACAGCAGAGATCCACTTTGGCGCCGGCTC
GAGGGGG
