>Addgene plasmid #77469 | TGFBR2 gRNA (BRDN0001149310) | depositor partial sequence | sequence record 144929 | Target Sequence
ACCTACAGGAGTACCTGACG
