>Addgene plasmid #77469 | TGFBR2 gRNA (BRDN0001149310) | addgene partial sequence | sequence record 187821 | hU6-F
AGAAAGTAATAATTTCTTGGGTAGTTTGCAGTTTTAAAATTATGTTTTAAAATGGACTATCATATGCTTA
CCGTAACTTGAAAGTATTTCGATTTCTTGGCTTTATATATCTTGTGGAAAGGACGAAACACCGACCTACA
GGAGTACCTGACGGTTTTAGAGCTAGAAATAGCAAGTTAAAATAAGGCTAGTCCGTTATCAACTTGAAAA
AGTGGCACCGAGTCGGTGCTTTTTTAAGCTTGGCGTAACTAGATCTTGAGACAAATGGCAGTATTCATCC
ACAATTTTAAAAGAAAAGGGGGGATTGGGGGGTACAGTGCAGGGGAAAGAATAGTAGACATAATAGCAAC
AGACATACAAACTAAAGAATTACAAAAACAAATTACAAAAATTCAAAATTTTCGGGTTTATTACAGGGAC
AGCAGAGATCCACTTTGGCGCCGGCTCGAGGGGGCCCGGGTGCAAAGATGGATAAAGTTTTAAACAGAGA
GGAATCTTTGCAGCTAATGGACCTTCTAGGTCTTGAAAGGAGTGGGAATTGGCTCCGGTGCCCGTCAGTG
GGCAGAGCGC
